Addgene plasmid #201497: ALFA-bArr2
Purpose: Expression of the beta-arrestin2 containing a N-terminal ALFA tag.
Depositing lab: Patrick Giguère. Depositing organization: University of Ottawa. Publication: Development of a V5-tag-directed nanobody and its implementation as an intracellular biosensor of GPCR signalling. Zeghal M, Matte K, Venes A, Patel S, Laroche G, Sarvan S, Joshi M, Rain JC, Couture JF, Giguere PM. J Biol Chem. 2023 Jul 28:105107. doi: 10.1016/j.jbc.2023.105107. PubMed 37517699.
Backbone
  Vector backbone: pcDNA3.1+
  Backbone manufacturer: Invitrogen
  Backbone size w/o insert (bp): 5428
  Vector type: Mammalian Expression
  Selectable markers: Neomycin (select with G418)
Growth in bacteria
  Bacterial resistance: Ampicillin, 100 μg/mL
  Growth temperature: 37°C
  Growth strain: DH5alpha
  Copy number: High Copy
Gene/Insert
  Gene/Insert name: ALFA-bArr2
  Species: H. sapiens (human)
  Insert size (bp): 1272
  Entrez Gene: ARRB2 (a.k.a. ARB2, ARR2, BARR2)
  Promoter: CMV
  Tag / fusion protein: ALFA (N terminal on insert)
  Cloning method: Restriction Enzyme; 5′ cloning site HindIII (not destroyed); 3′ cloning site XbaI (not destroyed)
  Sequencing primers: 5′ CMV-F; 3′ Bgh-R
Resource information
  A portion of this plasmid was derived from a plasmid made by: H. sapiens (human)
Terms and licenses: Academic/Nonprofit Terms; Industry Terms: Not Available to Industry
How to cite: ALFA-bArr2 was a gift from Patrick Giguère (Addgene plasmid # 201497 ; http://n2t.net/addgene:201497 ; RRID:Addgene_201497)
