[The description below was written by a language model from this plasmid's Addgene catalogue record and pLannotate feature annotations shown in this document.]
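Description:
ALFA-bArr2 is a mammalian expression plasmid built on the Invitrogen pcDNA3.1+ backbone that drives production of human beta-arrestin 2 (ARRB2) carrying an N-terminal ALFA epitope tag. The roughly 1.3 kb insert was placed between the HindIII and XbaI sites of the polylinker, both of which remain intact. It sits downstream of the human cytomegalovirus immediate-early enhancer and promoter and upstream of the bovine growth hormone polyadenylation signal, giving strong constitutive expression in transfected mammalian cells. A T7 promoter lies between the CMV promoter and the coding sequence and could support in vitro transcription. The feature table annotates the ARRB2 open reading frame but not the ALFA tag itself. The tag is presumably encoded in the short stretch just upstream of the annotated coding region, consistent with the catalogue description.

In bacteria, the plasmid replicates from a high-copy ColE1/pUC-type origin and is selected with ampicillin through the beta-lactamase gene. An f1 origin is also present for single-stranded DNA production. For mammalian selection, an SV40 early promoter drives the neomycin phosphotransferase gene, terminated by an SV40 poly(A) signal, so stable lines can be selected with G418. Several small annotated fragments (an HIV-1 LTR piece, a ble fragment, lac regulatory elements, a bom fragment) appear to be backbone remnants or short similarity matches rather than functional parts.

The ALFA tag is a short peptide recognised by a high-affinity nanobody. The associated publication concerns nanobody-based intracellular biosensors of GPCR signalling, which suggests the construct is used to detect or track arrestin in assays of receptor activation and arrestin recruitment.
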