Features (pLannotate 1.2.2; 20 found; start..end, strand, type, name):
     28..80      -  misc_feature   bom (fragment): basis of mobility region from pBR322
    235..614     +  enhancer       CMV enhancer: human cytomegalovirus immediate early enhancer
    615..818     +  promoter       CMV promoter: human cytomegalovirus (CMV) immediate early promoter
    814..847     +  LTR            5' LTR (truncated) (fragment): truncated 5' long terminal repeat (LTR) from HIV-1
    863..881     +  promoter       T7 promoter: promoter for bacteriophage T7 RNA polymerase
    965..2191    +  CDS            ARRB2: ARRB2_HUMAN - Also known as ARB2, ARR2. Experimental evidence at protein level: Swiss-Prot protein existence level 1. Functions in regulating agonist-mediated G-protein coupled receptor (GPCR) signaling by mediating both receptor desensitization and resensitization processes. During homologous desensitization, beta- arrestins bind to the GPRK-phosphorylated receptor and sterically preclude its coupling to the cognate G-protein; the binding appears to require additional receptor determinants exposed only in the active receptor conformation. The beta-arrestins target many receptors for internali
   2232..2456    +  polyA_signal   bGH poly(A) signal: bovine growth hormone polyadenylation signal
   2460..2481    +  promoter       SV40 promoter (fragment): SV40 enhancer and early promoter
   2502..2930    +  rep_origin     f1 ori (sequence partly withheld): f1 bacteriophage origin of replication; arrow indicates direction of (+) strand synthesis
   2944..3273    +  promoter       SV40 promoter: SV40 enhancer and early promoter
   3340..4131    +  CDS            neo: KKA2_KLEPN - Also known as kan, nptII. Experimental evidence at protein level: Swiss-Prot protein existence level 1. Resistance to kanamycin, neomycin, paromomycin, ribostamycin, butirosin and gentamicin B. From Klebsiella pneumoniae.
   4155..4313    +  CDS            ble (fragment): BLE_KLEPN - Experimental evidence at protein level: Swiss-Prot protein existence level 1. Binding protein with a strong affinity to the bleomycin family of antibiotics. Binds to CL990; an antimitotic-antibiotic compound. From Klebsiella pneumoniae.
   4308..4429    +  polyA_signal   SV40 poly(A) signal: SV40 polyadenylation signal
   4502..4518    -  protein_bind   lac operator: The lac repressor binds to the lac operator to inhibit transcription in E. coli. This inhibition can be relieved by adding lactose or isopropyl-β-D-thiogalactopyranoside (IPTG). lac repressor encoded by lacI
   4526..4556    -  promoter       lac promoter: promoter for the E. coli lac operon
   4571..4592    -  protein_bind   CAP binding site: CAP binding activates transcription in the presence of cAMP. E. coli catabolite activator protein
   4605..4697    -  CDS            lacI (fragment): lac repressor; lacI; The lac repressor binds to the lac operator to inhibit transcription in E. coli. This inhibition can be relieved by adding lactose or isopropyl-β-D-thiogalactopyranoside (IPTG).
   4880..5468    -  rep_origin     ori: high-copy-number ColE1/pMB1/pBR322/pUC origin of replication
   5639..6499    -  CDS            AmpR: β-lactamase; bla; confers resistance to ampicillin, carbenicillin, and related antibiotics
   6500..6604    -  promoter       AmpR promoter: bla
>Addgene plasmid #201497 | ALFA-bArr2 | addgene full sequence | sequence record 395411 | Addgene NGS Result
GACGGATCGGGAGATCTCCCGATCCCCTATGGTGCACTCTCAGTACAATCTGCTCTGATGCCGCATAGTT
AAGCCAGTATCTGCTCCCTGCTTGTGTGTTGGAGGTCGCTGAGTAGTGCGCGAGCAAAATTTAAGCTACA
ACAAGGCAAGGCTTGACCGACAATTGCATGAAGAATCTGCTTAGGGTTAGGCGTTTTGCGCTGCTTCGCG
ATGTACGGGCCAGATATACGCGTTGACATTGATTATTGACTAGTTATTAATAGTAATCAATTACGGGGTC
ATTAGTTCATAGCCCATATATGGAGTTCCGCGTTACATAACTTACGGTAAATGGCCCGCCTGGCTGACCG
CCCAACGACCCCCGCCCATTGACGTCAATAATGACGTATGTTCCCATAGTAACGCCAATAGGGACTTTCC
ATTGACGTCAATGGGTGGAGTATTTACGGTAAACTGCCCACTTGGCAGTACATCAAGTGTATCATATGCC
AAGTACGCCCCCTATTGACGTCAATGACGGTAAATGGCCCGCCTGGCATTATGCCCAGTACATGACCTTA
TGGGACTTTCCTACTTGGCAGTACATCTACGTATTAGTCATCGCTATTACCATGGTGATGCGGTTTTGGC
AGTACATCAATGGGCGTGGATAGCGGTTTGACTCACGGGGATTTCCAAGTCTCCACCCCATTGACGTCAA
TGGGAGTTTGTTTTGGCACCAAAATCAACGGGACTTTCCAAAATGTCGTAACAACTCCGCCCCATTGACG
CAAATGGGCGGTAGGCGTGTACGGTGGGAGGTCTATATAAGCAGAGCTCTCTGGCTAACTAGAGAACCCA
CTGCTTACTGGCTTATCGAAATTAATACGACTCACTATAGGGAGACCCAAGCTGGCTAGCGTTTAAACTT
AAGCTTGCCACCATGAGTAGACTGGAGGAGGAGCTCAGGAGGCGACTTACCGAGATGGGGGAGAAACCCG
GGACCAGGGTCTTCAAGAAGTCGAGCCCTAACTGCAAGCTCACCGTGTACTTGGGCAAGCGGGACTTCGT
AGATCACCTGGACAAAGTGGACCCTGTAGATGGCGTGGTGCTTGTGGACCCTGACTACCTGAAGGACCGC
AAAGTGTTTGTGACCCTCACCTGCGCCTTCCGCTATGGCCGTGAAGACCTGGATGTGCTGGGCTTGTCCT
TCCGCAAAGACCTGTTCATCGCCACCTACCAGGCCTTCCCCCCGGTGCCCAACCCACCCCGGCCCCCCAC
CCGCCTGCAGGACCGGCTGCTGAGGAAGCTGGGCCAGCATGCCCACCCCTTCTTCTTCACCATACCCCAG
AATCTTCCATGCTCCGTCACACTGCAGCCAGGCCCAGAGGATACAGGAAAGGCCTGCGGCGTAGACTTTG
AGATTCGAGCCTTCTGTGCTAAATCACTAGAAGAGAAAAGCCACAAAAGGAACTCTGTGCGGCTGGTGAT
CCGAAAGGTGCAGTTCGCCCCGGAGAAACCCGGCCCCCAGCCTTCAGCCGAAACCACACGCCACTTCCTC
ATGTCTGACCGGTCCCTGCACCTCGAGGCTTCCCTGGACAAGGAGCTGTACTACCATGGGGAGCCCCTCA
ATGTAAATGTCCACGTCACCAACAACTCCACCAAGACCGTCAAGAAGATCAAAGTCTCTGTGAGACAGTA
CGCCGACATCTGCCTCTTCAGCACCGCCCAGTACAAGTGTCCTGTGGCTCAACTCGAACAAGATGACCAG
GTATCTCCCAGCTCCACATTCTGTAAGGTGTACACCATAACCCCACTGCTCAGTGACAACCGGGAGAAGC
GGGGTCTCGCCCTGGATGGGAAACTCAAGCACGAGGACACCAACCTGGCTTCCAGCACCATCGTGAAGGA
GGGTGCCAACAAGGAGGTGCTGGGAATCCTGGTGTCCTACAGGGTCAAGGTGAAGCTGGTGGTGTCTCGA
GGCGGGGATGTCTCTGTGGAGCTGCCTTTTGTTCTTATGCACCCCAAGCCCCACGACCACATCCCCCTCC
CCAGACCCCAGTCAGCCGCTCCGGAGACAGATGTCCCTGTGGACACCAACCTCATTGAATTTGATACCAA
CTATGCCACAGATGATGACATTGTGTTTGAGGACTTTGCCCGGCTTCGGCTGAAGGGGATGAAGGATGAC
GACTATGATGATCAACTCTGCTAATCTAGAGGGCCCGTTTAAACCCGCTGATCAGCCTCGACTGTGCCTT
CTAGTTGCCAGCCATCTGTTGTTTGCCCCTCCCCCGTGCCTTCCTTGACCCTGGAAGGTGCCACTCCCAC
TGTCCTTTCCTAATAAAATGAGGAAATTGCATCGCATTGTCTGAGTAGGTGTCATTCTATTCTGGGGGGT
GGGGTGGGGCAGGACAGCAAGGGGGAGGATTGGGAAGACAATAGCAGGCATGCTGGGGATGCGGTGGGCT
CTATGGCTTCTGAGGCGGAAAGAACCAGCTGGGGCTCTAGGGGGTATCCCC
[124 nt withheld, positions 2502-2625]
C
[91 nt withheld, positions 2627-2717]
A
[49 nt withheld, positions 2719-2767]
CCTTTGACGTTGGAGTCCACGTTCTTT
[37 nt withheld, positions 2795-2831]
ACCCTATCTCGGTCTATTCTTTTGATTTATAAGGGATTTTGCCGATTTCGGCCTATTGGTTAAAAAATGA
GCTGATTTAACAAAAATTTAACGCGAATTAATTCTGTGGAATGTGTGTCAGTTAGGGTGTGGAAAGTCCC
CAGGCTCCCCAGCAGGCAGAAGTATGCAAAGCATGCATCTCAATTAGTCAGCAACCAGGTGTGGAAAGTC
CCCAGGCTCCCCAGCAGGCAGAAGTATGCAAAGCATGCATCTCAATTAGTCAGCAACCATAGTCCCGCCC
CTAACTCCGCCCATCCCGCCCCTAACTCCGCCCAGTTCCGCCCATTCTCCGCCCCATGGCTGACTAATTT
TTTTTATTTATGCAGAGGCCGAGGCCGCCTCTGCCTCTGAGCTATTCCAGAAGTAGTGAGGAGGCTTTTT
TGGAGGCCTAGGCTTTTGCAAAAAGCTCCCGGGAGCTTGTATATCCATTTTCGGATCTGATCAAGAGACA
GGATGAGGATCGTTTCGCATGATTGAACAAGATGGATTGCACGCAGGTTCTCCGGCCGCTTGGGTGGAGA
GGCTATTCGGCTATGACTGGGCACAACAGACAATCGGCTGCTCTGATGCCGCCGTGTTCCGGCTGTCAGC
GCAGGGGCGCCCGGTTCTTTTTGTCAAGACCGACCTGTCCGGTGCCCTGAATGAACTGCAGGACGAGGCA
GCGCGGCTATCGTGGCTGGCCACGACGGGCGTTCCTTGCGCAGCTGTGCTCGACGTTGTCACTGAAGCGG
GAAGGGACTGGCTGCTATTGGGCGAAGTGCCGGGGCAGGATCTCCTGTCATCTCACCTTGCTCCTGCCGA
GAAAGTATCCATCATGGCTGATGCAATGCGGCGGCTGCATACGCTTGATCCGGCTACCTGCCCATTCGAC
CACCAAGCGAAACATCGCATCGAGCGAGCACGTACTCGGATGGAAGCCGGTCTTGTCGATCAGGATGATC
TGGACGAAGAGCATCAGGGGCTCGCGCCAGCCGAACTGTTCGCCAGGCTCAAGGCGCGCATGCCCGACGG
CGAGGATCTCGTCGTGACCCATGGCGATGCCTGCTTGCCGAATATCATGGTGGAAAATGGCCGCTTTTCT
GGATTCATCGACTGTGGCCGGCTGGGTGTGGCGGACCGCTATCAGGACATAGCGTTGGCTACCCGTGATA
TTGCTGAAGAGCTTGGCGGCGAATGGGCTGACCGCTTCCTCGTGCTTTACGGTATCGCCGCTCCCGATTC
GCAGCGCATCGCCTTCTATCGCCTTCTTGACGAGTTCTTCTGAGCGGGACTCTGGGGTTCGAAATGACCG
ACCAAGCGACGCCCAACCTGCCATCACGAGATTTCGATTCCACCGCCGCCTTCTATGAAAGGTTGGGCTT
CGGAATCGTTTTCCGGGACGCCGGCTGGATGATCCTCCAGCGCGGGGATCTCATGCTGGAGTTCTTCGCC
CACCCCAACTTGTTTATTGCAGCTTATAATGGTTACAAATAAAGCAATAGCATCACAAATTTCACAAATA
AAGCATTTTTTTCACTGCATTCTAGTTGTGGTTTGTCCAAACTCATCAATGTATCTTATCATGTCTGTAT
ACCGTCGACCTCTAGCTAGAGCTTGGCGTAATCATGGTCATAGCTGTTTCCTGTGTGAAATTGTTATCCG
CTCACAATTCCACACAACATACGAGCCGGAAGCATAAAGTGTAAAGCCTGGGGTGCCTAATGAGTGAGCT
AACTCACATTAATTGCGTTGCGCTCACTGCCCGCTTTCCAGTCGGGAAACCTGTCGTGCCAGCTGCATTA
ATGAATCGGCCAACGCGCGGGGAGAGGCGGTTTGCGTATTGGGCGCTCTTCCGCTTCCTCGCTCACTGAC
TCGCTGCGCTCGGTCGTTCGGCTGCGGCGAGCGGTATCAGCTCACTCAAAGGCGGTAATACGGTTATCCA
CAGAATCAGGGGATAACGCAGGAAAGAACATGTGAGCAAAAGGCCAGCAAAAGGCCAGGAACCGTAAAAA
GGCCGCGTTGCTGGCGTTTTTCCATAGGCTCCGCCCCCCTGACGAGCATCACAAAAATCGACGCTCAAGT
CAGAGGTGGCGAAACCCGACAGGACTATAAAGATACCAGGCGTTTCCCCCTGGAAGCTCCCTCGTGCGCT
CTCCTGTTCCGACCCTGCCGCTTACCGGATACCTGTCCGCCTTTCTCCCTTCGGGAAGCGTGGCGCTTTC
TCATAGCTCACGCTGTAGGTATCTCAGTTCGGTGTAGGTCGTTCGCTCCAAGCTGGGCTGTGTGCACGAA
CCCCCCGTTCAGCCCGACCGCTGCGCCTTATCCGGTAACTATCGTCTTGAGTCCAACCCGGTAAGACACG
ACTTATCGCCACTGGCAGCAGCCACTGGTAACAGGATTAGCAGAGCGAGGTATGTAGGCGGTGCTACAGA
GTTCTTGAAGTGGTGGCCTAACTACGGCTACACTAGAAGAACAGTATTTGGTATCTGCGCTCTGCTGAAG
CCAGTTACCTTCGGAAAAAGAGTTGGTAGCTCTTGATCCGGCAAACAAACCACCGCTGGTAGCGGTGGTT
TTTTTGTTTGCAAGCAGCAGATTACGCGCAGAAAAAAAGGATCTCAAGAAGATCCTTTGATCTTTTCTAC
GGGGTCTGACGCTCAGTGGAACGAAAACTCACGTTAAGGGATTTTGGTCATGAGATTATCAAAAAGGATC
TTCACCTAGATCCTTTTAAATTAAAAATGAAGTTTTAAATCAATCTAAAGTATATATGAGTAAACTTGGT
CTGACAGTTACCAATGCTTAATCAGTGAGGCACCTATCTCAGCGATCTGTCTATTTCGTTCATCCATAGT
TGCCTGACTCCCCGTCGTGTAGATAACTACGATACGGGAGGGCTTACCATCTGGCCCCAGTGCTGCAATG
ATACCGCGAGACCCACGCTCACCGGCTCCAGATTTATCAGCAATAAACCAGCCAGCCGGAAGGGCCGAGC
GCAGAAGTGGTCCTGCAACTTTATCCGCCTCCATCCAGTCTATTAATTGTTGCCGGGAAGCTAGAGTAAG
TAGTTCGCCAGTTAATAGTTTGCGCAACGTTGTTGCCATTGCTACAGGCATCGTGGTGTCACGCTCGTCG
TTTGGTATGGCTTCATTCAGCTCCGGTTCCCAACGATCAAGGCGAGTTACATGATCCCCCATGTTGTGCA
AAAAAGCGGTTAGCTCCTTCGGTCCTCCGATCGTTGTCAGAAGTAAGTTGGCCGCAGTGTTATCACTCAT
GGTTATGGCAGCACTGCATAATTCTCTTACTGTCATGCCATCCGTAAGATGCTTTTCTGTGACTGGTGAG
TACTCAACCAAGTCATTCTGAGAATAGTGTATGCGGCGACCGAGTTGCTCTTGCCCGGCGTCAATACGGG
ATAATACCGCGCCACATAGCAGAACTTTAAAAGTGCTCATCATTGGAAAACGTTCTTCGGGGCGAAAACT
CTCAAGGATCTTACCGCTGTTGAGATCCAGTTCGATGTAACCCACTCGTGCACCCAACTGATCTTCAGCA
TCTTTTACTTTCACCAGCGTTTCTGGGTGAGCAAAAACAGGAAGGCAAAATGCCGCAAAAAAGGGAATAA
GGGCGACACGGAAATGTTGAATACTCATACTCTTCCTTTTTCAATATTATTGAAGCATTTATCAGGGTTA
TTGTCTCATGAGCGGATACATATTTGAATGTATTTAGAAAAATAAACAAATAGGGGTTCCGCGCACATTT
CCCCGAAAAGTGCCACCTGACGTC
